>Addgene plasmid #188918 | pBS-SKII-3XHA-fSNAP-Kan | addgene full sequence | sequence record 371290 | Addgene NGS Result
CTAAATTGTAAGCGTTAATATTTTGTTAAAATTCGCGTTAAATTTTTGTTAAATCAGCTCATTTTTTAAC
CAATAGGCCGAAATCGGCAAAATCCCTTATAAATCAAAAGAATAGACCGAGATAGGGT
[37 nt withheld, positions 129-165]
AAAGAACGTGGACTCCAACGTCAAAGG
[49 nt withheld, positions 193-241]
T
[91 nt withheld, positions 243-333]
G
[124 nt withheld, positions 335-458]
CCCATTCGCCATTCAGGCTGCGCAACTGTTGGGAAGGGCGATCGGTGCGGGCCTCTTCGCTATTACGCCA
GCTGGCGAAAGGGGGATGTGCTGCAAGGCGATTAAGTTGGGTAACGCCAGGGTTTTCCCAGTCACGACGT
TGTAAAACGACGGCCAGTGAGCGCGCGTAATACGACTCACTATAGGGCGAATTGGGTACCGGGCCCCCCC
TCGAGGTCGACGGTATCGATAAGCTTGATATCGGGTCGACGGATCCCCGGGTTAATTAACATCTTTTACC
CATACGATGTTCCTGACTATGCGGGCTATCCCTATGACGTCCCGGACTATGCAGGATCCTATCCATATGA
CGTTCCAGATTACGCTGCTCAGTGCGGTTCAGGTGGATCTGGTTCTATGGACAAAGACTGCGAAATGAAG
CGCACCACCCTGGATAGCCCTCTGGGCAAGCTGGAACTGTCTGGGTGCGAACAGGGCCTGCACCGTATCA
TCTTCCTGGGCAAAGGAACATCTGCCGCCGACGCCGTGGAAGTGCCTGCCCCAGCCGCCGTGCTGGGCGG
ACCAGAGCCACTGATGCAGGCCACCGCCTGGCTCAACGCCTACTTTCACCAGCCTGAGGCCATCGAGGAG
TTCCCTGTGCCAGCCCTGCACCACCCAGTGTTCCAGCAGGAGAGCTTTACCCGCCAGGTGCTGTGGAAAC
TGCTGAAAGTGGTGAAGTTCGGAGAGGTCATCAGCTACAGCCACCTGGCCGCCCTGGCCGGCAATCCCGC
CGCCACCGCCGCCGTGAAAACCGCCCTGAGCGGAAATCCCGTGCCCATTCTGATCCCCTGCCACCGGGTG
GTGCAGGGCGACCTGGACGTGGGGGGCTACGAGGGCGGGCTCGCCGTGAAAGAGTGGCTGCTGGCCCACG
AGGGCCACAGACTGGGCAAGCCTGGGCTGGGTTAATATATAACTGTCTAGAAATAAAGAGTATCATCTTT
CAAAGGTCACCCGGCCAGCGACATGGAGGCCCAGAATACCCTCCTTGACAGTCTTGACGTGCGCAGCTCA
GGGGCATGATGTGACTGTCGCCCGTACATTTAGCCCATACATCCCCATGTATAATCATTTGCATCCATAC
ATTTTGATGGCCGCACGGCGCGAAGCAAAAATTACGGCTCCTCGCTGCAGACCTGCGAGCAGGGAAACGC
TCCCCTCACAGACGCGTTGAATTGTCCCCACGCCGCGCCCCTGTAGAGAAATATAAAAAGTTAGGATTTG
CCACTGAGGTTCTTCTTTCATATACTTCCTTTTAAAATCTTGCTAGGATACAGTTCTCACATCACATCCG
AACATAAACAACCATGGGTAAGGAAAAGACTCACGTTTCGAGGCCGCGATTAAATTCCAACATGGATGCT
GATTTATATGGGTATAAATGGGCTCGCGATAATGTCGGGCAATCAGGTGCGACAATCTATCGATTGTATG
GGAAGCCCGATGCGCCAGAGTTGTTTCTGAAACATGGCAAAGGTAGCGTTGCCAATGATGTTACAGATGA
GATGGTCAGACTAAACTGGCTGACGGAATTTATGCCTCTTCCGACCATCAAGCATTTTATCCGTACTCCT
GATGATGCATGGTTACTCACCACTGCGATCCCCGGCAAAACAGCATTCCAGGTATTAGAAGAATATCCTG
ATTCAGGTGAAAATATTGTTGATGCGCTGGCAGTGTTCCTGCGCCGGTTGCATTCGATTCCTGTTTGTAA
TTGTCCTTTTAACAGCGATCGCGTATTTCGTCTCGCTCAGGCGCAATCACGAATGAATAACGGTTTGGTT
GATGCGAGTGATTTTGATGACGAGCGTAATGGCTGGCCTGTTGAACAAGTCTGGAAAGAAATGCATAAGC
TTTTGCCATTCTCACCGGATTCAGTCGTCACTCATGGTGATTTCTCACTTGATAACCTTATTTTTGACGA
GGGGAAATTAATAGGTTGTATTGATGTTGGACGAGTCGGAATCGCAGACCGATACCAGGATCTTGCCATC
CTATGGAACTGCCTCGGTGAGTTTTCTCCTTCATTACAGAAACGGCTTTTTCAAAAATATGGTATTGATA
ATCCTGATATGAATAAATTGCAGTTTCATTTGATGCTCGATGAGTTTTTCTAATCAGTACTGACAATAAA
AAGATTCTTGTTTTCAAGAACTTGTCATTTGTATAGTTTTTTTATATTGTAGTTGCTCTATTTTAATCAA
ATGTTAGCGTGATTTATATTTTTTTTCGCCTCGACATCATCTGCCCAGATGCGAAGTTAAGTGCGCAGAA
AGTAATATCATGCGTCAATCGTATGTGAATGCTGGTCGCTATACTGCTGTCGATTCGATACTAACGCCGC
CACTAGTTCTAGAGCGGCCGCCACCGCGGTGGAGCTCCAGCTTTTGTTCCCTTTAGTGAGGGTTAATTGC
GCGCTTGGCGTAATCATGGTCATAGCTGTTTCCTGTGTGAAATTGTTATCCGCTCACAATTCCACACAAC
ATACGAGCCGGAAGCATAAAGTGTAAAGCCTGGGGTGCCTAATGAGTGAGCTAACTCACATTAATTGCGT
TGCGCTCACTGCCCGCTTTCCAGTCGGGAAACCTGTCGTGCCAGCTGCATTAATGAATCGGCCAACGCGC
GGGGAGAGGCGGTTTGCGTATTGGGCGCTCTTCCGCTTCCTCGCTCACTGACTCGCTGCGCTCGGTCGTT
CGGCTGCGGCGAGCGGTATCAGCTCACTCAAAGGCGGTAATACGGTTATCCACAGAATCAGGGGATAACG
CAGGAAAGAACATGTGAGCAAAAGGCCAGCAAAAGGCCAGGAACCGTAAAAAGGCCGCGTTGCTGGCGTT
TTTCCATAGGCTCCGCCCCCCTGACGAGCATCACAAAAATCGACGCTCAAGTCAGAGGTGGCGAAACCCG
ACAGGACTATAAAGATACCAGGCGTTTCCCCCTGGAAGCTCCCTCGTGCGCTCTCCTGTTCCGACCCTGC
CGCTTACCGGATACCTGTCCGCCTTTCTCCCTTCGGGAAGCGTGGCGCTTTCTCATAGCTCACGCTGTAG
GTATCTCAGTTCGGTGTAGGTCGTTCGCTCCAAGCTGGGCTGTGTGCACGAACCCCCCGTTCAGCCCGAC
CGCTGCGCCTTATCCGGTAACTATCGTCTTGAGTCCAACCCGGTAAGACACGACTTATCGCCACTGGCAG
CAGCCACTGGTAACAGGATTAGCAGAGCGAGGTATGTAGGCGGTGCTACAGAGTTCTTGAAGTGGTGGCC
TAACTACGGCTACACTAGAAGAACAGTATTTGGTATCTGCGCTCTGCTGAAGCCAGTTACCTTCGGAAAA
AGAGTTGGTAGCTCTTGATCCGGCAAACAAACCACCGCTGGTAGCGGTGGTTTTTTTGTTTGCAAGCAGC
AGATTACGCGCAGAAAAAAAGGATCTCAAGAAGATCCTTTGATCTTTTCTACGGGGTCTGACGCTCAGTG
GAACGAAAACTCACGTTAAGGGATTTTGGTCATGAGATTATCAAAAAGGATCTTCACCTAGATCCTTTTA
AATTAAAAATGAAGTTTTAAATCAATCTAAAGTATATATGAGTAAACTTGGTCTGACAGTTACCAATGCT
TAATCAGTGAGGCACCTATCTCAGCGATCTGTCTATTTCGTTCATCCATAGTTGCCTGACTCCCCGTCGT
GTAGATAACTACGATACGGGAGGGCTTACCATCTGGCCCCAGTGCTGCAATGATACCGCGAGACCCACGC
TCACCGGCTCCAGATTTATCAGCAATAAACCAGCCAGCCGGAAGGGCCGAGCGCAGAAGTGGTCCTGCAA
CTTTATCCGCCTCCATCCAGTCTATTAATTGTTGCCGGGAAGCTAGAGTAAGTAGTTCGCCAGTTAATAG
TTTGCGCAACGTTGTTGCCATTGCTACAGGCATCGTGGTGTCACGCTCGTCGTTTGGTATGGCTTCATTC
AGCTCCGGTTCCCAACGATCAAGGCGAGTTACATGATCCCCCATGTTGTGCAAAAAAGCGGTTAGCTCCT
TCGGTCCTCCGATCGTTGTCAGAAGTAAGTTGGCCGCAGTGTTATCACTCATGGTTATGGCAGCACTGCA
TAATTCTCTTACTGTCATGCCATCCGTAAGATGCTTTTCTGTGACTGGTGAGTACTCAACCAAGTCATTC
TGAGAATAGTGTATGCGGCGACCGAGTTGCTCTTGCCCGGCGTCAATACGGGATAATACCGCGCCACATA
GCAGAACTTTAAAAGTGCTCATCATTGGAAAACGTTCTTCGGGGCGAAAACTCTCAAGGATCTTACCGCT
GTTGAGATCCAGTTCGATGTAACCCACTCGTGCACCCAACTGATCTTCAGCATCTTTTACTTTCACCAGC
GTTTCTGGGTGAGCAAAAACAGGAAGGCAAAATGCCGCAAAAAAGGGAATAAGGGCGACACGGAAATGTT
GAATACTCATACTCTTCCTTTTTCAATATTATTGAAGCATTTATCAGGGTTATTGTCTCATGAGCGGATA
CATATTTGAATGTATTTAGAAAAATAAACAAATAGGGGTTCCGCGCACATTTCCCCGAAAAGTGCCAC
Features (pLannotate 1.2.2; 18 found; start..end, strand, type, name):
     30..458     -  rep_origin     f1 ori (sequence partly withheld): f1 bacteriophage origin of replication; arrow indicates direction of (+) strand synthesis
    463..618     -  CDS            lacZα (fragment): LacZα fragment of β-galactosidase; lacZ fragment
    626..644     +  promoter       T7 promoter: promoter for bacteriophage T7 RNA polymerase
    653..701     -  misc_feature   MCS (fragment): pBluescript multiple cloning site
    735..824     +  CDS            3xHA: three tandem HA epitope tags
    855..1400    +  CDS            SNAP-tag®: human O6-alkylguanine-DNA-alkyltransferase variant that forms covalent bonds with benzylguanine derivatives fast-reacting variant, optimized for mammalian expression
   1458..1801    +  promoter       TEF promoter: Ashbya gossypii TEF promoter
   1802..2611    +  CDS            KanR: aminoglycoside phosphotransferase; aph(3')-Ia; confers resistance to kanamycin
   2617..2814    +  terminator     TEF terminator: Ashbya gossypii TEF terminator
   2838..2875    -  misc_feature   MCS (fragment): pBluescript multiple cloning site
   2888..2906    -  promoter       T3 promoter: promoter for bacteriophage T3 RNA polymerase
   2951..2967    -  protein_bind   lac operator: The lac repressor binds to the lac operator to inhibit transcription in E. coli. This inhibition can be relieved by adding lactose or isopropyl-β-D-thiogalactopyranoside (IPTG). lac repressor encoded by lacI
   2975..3005    -  promoter       lac promoter: promoter for the E. coli lac operon
   3020..3041    -  protein_bind   CAP binding site: CAP binding activates transcription in the presence of cAMP. E. coli catabolite activator protein
   3054..3146    -  CDS            lacI (fragment): lac repressor; lacI; The lac repressor binds to the lac operator to inhibit transcription in E. coli. This inhibition can be relieved by adding lactose or isopropyl-β-D-thiogalactopyranoside (IPTG).
   3329..3917    -  rep_origin     ori: high-copy-number ColE1/pMB1/pBR322/pUC origin of replication
   4088..4948    -  CDS            AmpR: β-lactamase; bla; confers resistance to ampicillin, carbenicillin, and related antibiotics
   4949..5053    -  promoter       AmpR promoter: bla
