[The description below was written by a language model from this plasmid's Addgene catalogue record and pLannotate feature annotations shown in this document.]
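Description:
pBS-SKII-3XHA-fSNAP-Kan is a 5,076 nt template plasmid built on pBluescript II SK(+) that carries a cassette for C-terminal tagging of proteins in Saccharomyces cerevisiae. It is maintained in E. coli as a high-copy plasmid through its ColE1/pUC-type origin and is selected with ampicillin via the bla gene and its native promoter. The usual pBluescript elements are retained: an f1 phage origin, T7 and T3 promoters flanking the cloning region, and lac promoter/operator and lacZα remnants interrupted by the insert. No yeast origin of replication or centromere is annotated, which fits its catalogued role as an integration cassette donor rather than an episomal expression vector.

The insert, assembled by Gibson cloning between fragments of the multiple cloning site, begins with three tandem HA epitopes followed by the fast-reacting SNAP-tag variant (fSNAP). This engineered human O6-alkylguanine-DNA alkyltransferase bonds covalently to benzylguanine-linked substrates such as fluorescent dyes. No promoter is annotated upstream of this tag coding region. That is expected, since the tag is meant to be fused in frame to the 3′ end of a chromosomal gene and expressed under that gene's own control. Downstream lies a KanMX-type marker, the aph(3′)-Ia kanamycin resistance gene flanked by the Ashbya gossypii TEF promoter and terminator, which confers G418 resistance in yeast. No terminator is annotated between the SNAP-tag and the marker. Cassettes of this kind are generally integrated by homologous recombination, although the record does not describe the procedure. The resulting fusion proteins can be detected through the HA epitopes and labeled with fluorescent dyes through the SNAP-tag.
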