Addgene plasmid #188918: pBS-SKII-3XHA-fSNAP-Kan
Purpose: Integration cassette to create C-terminal fusions for fluorescent tagging
Depositing lab: Stephen Buratowski. Depositing organization: Harvard Medical School. Publication: A set of Saccharomyces cerevisiae integration vectors for fluorescent dye labeling of proteins. Baek I, Le SN, Jeon J, Chun Y, Reed C, Buratowski S. G3 (Bethesda). 2022 Aug 9. pii: 6659097. doi: 10.1093/g3journal/jkac201. PubMed 35944214.
Backbone
  Vector backbone: pBlueScript II SK (+)
  Vector type: Yeast Expression
  Selectable markers: Neomycin (select with G418)
Growth in bacteria
  Bacterial resistance: Ampicillin, 100 μg/mL
  Growth temperature: 37°C
  Growth strain: DH5alpha
  Copy number: High Copy
Gene/Insert
  Gene/Insert name: 3XHA-fSNAP-Kan
  Species: Synthetic
  Cloning method: Gibson Cloning
Terms and licenses: Academic/Nonprofit Terms; Industry Terms: Not Available to Industry
How to cite: pBS-SKII-3XHA-fSNAP-Kan was a gift from Stephen Buratowski (Addgene plasmid # 188918 ; http://n2t.net/addgene:188918 ; RRID:Addgene_188918)
